>Addgene plasmid #32694 | Beta2-AR-TYY | addgene partial sequence | sequence record 38532 | T7 5'-TAATACGACTCACTATAGGG-3'
CATGNAAGACCATCATCGCCCTGAGCTACATCTTCTGCCTGGTGTTCGCCGACTACAAGGACGATGATGA
CGCCGGGCAACCCGGGAACGGCAGCGCCTTCTTGCTGGCACCCAATAGAAGCCATGCGCCGGACCACGAC
GTCACGCAGCAGAGGGACGAGGTGTGGGTGGTGGGCATGGGCATCGTCATGTCTCTCATCGTCCTGGCCA
TCGTGTTTGGCAATGTGCTGGTCATCACAGCCATTGCCAAGTTCGAGCGTCTGCAGACGGTCTTCAACTA
CTTCATCACTTCACTGGCCTGTGCTGATCTGGTCATGGGCCTGGCAGTGGTGCCCTTTGGGGCCGCCCAT
ATTCTTATGAAAATGTGGACTTTTGGCAACTTCTGGTGCGAGTTTTGGACTTCCATTGATGTGCTGTGCG
TCACGGCCAGCATTGAGACCCTGTGCGTGATCGCAGTGGATCGCGGCTTTGCCATTACTTCACCTTTCAA
GTACCAGAGCCTGCTGACCAAGAATAAGGCCCGGGTGATCATTCTGATGGTGTGGATTGTGTCAGGCCTT
ACCTCCTTCTTGCCCATTCAGATGCACTGGTACCGGGCCACCCACCAGGAAGCCATCAACTGCTATGCCA
ATGAGACCTGCTGTGACTTCTTCACGAACCAAGCCTATGCCATTGCCTCTTCCATCGTGTCCTTCTACGT
TCCCCTGGTGATCATGGTCTTCGTCGCCTCCAGGGTCTTTCAGGAGGCCAAAAGGCAGCTCCAGAAGATT
GACAAATCTGAGGGCCGCTTCCATGTCCAGAACCTTAGCCAGGTGGAGCAGGATGGGCGGACGGGGCATG
GACTCCGCAGATCTTCCAAGTTCTGCTTGA
