[The description below was written by a language model from this plasmid's Addgene catalogue record.]
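Description:
Beta2-AR-TYY is a mammalian expression plasmid built on the pcDNA3 backbone (about 5.4 kb without insert) that carries a mutant form of the human β2-adrenergic receptor (ADRB2). It is propagated in E. coli as a high-copy plasmid under ampicillin selection. The record gives no feature table, so other backbone elements are not itemised. The pcDNA3 design generally also includes a polyadenylation signal downstream of the cloning site and a neomycin resistance cassette for selecting mammalian cells, but their presence here is not confirmed by the record. The restriction sites used for cloning are also not recorded.

The receptor coding sequence is driven by the CMV immediate-early promoter, which gives strong constitutive expression in transfected mammalian cells. It carries an N-terminal FLAG epitope. On a G protein-coupled receptor this tag lies on the extracellular side, so it can be used for detection, immunoprecipitation or measurement of surface expression. The insert has three point substitutions, T68F, Y132G and Y219A, which give the "TYY" name.

The associated publication concerns β-arrestin-dependent, G protein-independent activation of ERK1/2 by the β2-adrenergic receptor. This suggests that the triple mutant serves as a signalling-biased receptor, used to separate β-arrestin-mediated pathways from classical G protein coupling. The catalogue fields themselves do not describe the functional effect of each mutation. The construct is suited to transfection studies comparing mutant and wild-type receptor signalling.
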