Addgene plasmid #32694: Beta2-AR-TYY
Depositing lab: Robert Lefkowitz. Depositing organization: Duke University. Publication: beta-arrestin-dependent, G protein-independent ERK1/2 activation by the beta2 adrenergic receptor. Shenoy SK, Drake MT, Nelson CD, Houtz DA, Xiao K, Madabushi S, Reiter E, Premont RT, Lichtarge O, Lefkowitz RJ. J Biol Chem. 2006 Jan 13;281(2):1261-73. Epub 2005 Nov 9. 10.1074/jbc.M506576200 PubMed 16280323.
Backbone
  Vector backbone: pcDNA3
  Backbone manufacturer: Invitrogen
  Backbone size w/o insert (bp): 5400
  Vector type: Mammalian Expression
Growth in bacteria
  Bacterial resistance: Ampicillin, 100 μg/mL
  Growth temperature: 37°C
  Growth strain: DH5alpha
  Copy number: High Copy
Gene/Insert
  Gene/Insert name: β2AR (alt name: β2-adrenergic receptor)
  Species: H. sapiens (human)
  Mutation: T68F, Y132G Y219A
  Entrez Gene: ADRB2 (a.k.a. ADRB2R, ADRBR, ARB2, B2AR, BAR, BETA2AR)
  Promoter: CMV
  Tag / fusion protein: FLAG (N terminal on insert)
  Cloning method: Restriction Enzyme; 5′ cloning site None (unknown if destroyed); 3′ cloning site None (unknown if destroyed)
  Sequencing primers: 5′ CMV-Fwd
Terms and licenses: Academic/Nonprofit Terms; Industry Terms: Not Available to Industry
How to cite: Beta2-AR-TYY was a gift from Robert Lefkowitz (Addgene plasmid # 32694 ; http://n2t.net/addgene:32694 ; RRID:Addgene_32694)
